Addgene plasmid #58117: tdTomato-MyosinIIA-N-14
Purpose: Localization: Cytoskeleton, Excitation: 554, Emission: 581
Depositing lab: Michael Davidson. Depositing organization: Florida State University, Tallahassee.
Backbone
  Vector backbone: tdTomato-N1
  Backbone size w/o insert (bp): 4750
  Vector type: Mammalian Expression
  Selectable markers: Neomycin (select with G418)
Growth in bacteria
  Bacterial resistance: Kanamycin, 50 μg/mL
  Growth temperature: 37°C
  Growth strain: DH5alpha
  Copy number: High Copy
Gene/Insert
  Gene/Insert name: MyosinIIA (alt name: AJ312390)
  Species: M. musculus (mouse)
  Promoter: CMV
  Tag / fusion protein: tdTomato (C terminal on backbone)
  Cloning method: Unknown
  Sequencing primers: 5′ CMV-F; 3′ SV40pA-R
Terms and licenses: Academic/Nonprofit Terms; Industry Terms: Not Available to Industry
Depositor comments: . Excitation = 554; Emission = 581
How to cite: tdTomato-MyosinIIA-N-14 was a gift from Michael Davidson (Addgene plasmid # 58117 ; http://n2t.net/addgene:58117 ; RRID:Addgene_58117)
