[The description below was written by a language model from this plasmid's Addgene catalogue record.]
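Description:
tdTomato-MyosinIIA-N-14 is a mammalian expression plasmid built on the tdTomato-N1 backbone (about 4.75 kb without the insert). It encodes mouse myosin IIA fused to the red fluorescent protein tdTomato. Expression of the fusion is driven by the CMV promoter, a strong constitutive promoter in most mammalian cell lines. In this N1-style arrangement the tdTomato tag comes from the backbone and sits at the C terminus of the myosin sequence. The "14" in the name probably denotes the length of the linker between the two parts, but the record does not say so. The use of an SV40pA reverse sequencing primer implies an SV40 polyadenylation signal downstream of the fusion. No feature table was provided, however, so the exact layout of elements, the insert size and the extent of the myosin coding region included cannot be confirmed. The cloning method is recorded as unknown.

The plasmid is propagated in E. coli as a high-copy vector under kanamycin selection. It also carries a neomycin resistance marker, so transfected mammalian cells can be selected with G418 to derive stable lines.

The stated purpose is cytoskeletal localization. The fusion acts as a live-cell or fixed-cell marker for non-muscle myosin IIA, which assembles with actin into contractile structures. tdTomato is a bright tandem-dimer fluorophore, with excitation and emission maxima recorded as 554 nm and 581 nm. This makes the construct suitable for red-channel fluorescence microscopy and for multicolour imaging alongside green or far-red probes.
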