>Addgene plasmid #58117 | tdTomato-MyosinIIA-N-14 | depositor partial sequence | sequence record 89253 | insert sequence
TACCGGACTCAGATCTCGAGGCCACCCAGATCCGCTAGCGCTACCGGACTCAGATCTCGAGGCCACCATG
GCTCAGCAGGCTGCAGACAAGTACCTCTATGTGGATAAAAACTTCATCAATAACCCGCTGGCCCAAGCTG
ACTGGGCTGCCAAGAAGTTGGTATGGGTGCCTTCCAGCAAGAATGGCTTTGAACCAGCCAGCCTCAAGGA
GGAGGTGGGAGAAGAGGCCATTGTAGAGCTGGTAGAGAATGGGAAGAAGGTGAAGGTGAACAAGGACGAC
ATCCAGAAGATGAACCCACCCAAGTTCTCCAAGGTGGAGGACATGGCAGAGCTCACGTGCCTCAACGAAG
CTTCGGTGCTGCACAACCTCAAGGAGCGATACTACTCAGGGCTTATCTACACCTATTCAGGCCTGTTCTG
TGTGGTCATCAACCCTTATAAGAACCTGCCCATCTACTCAGAGGAGATCGTGGAGATGTACAAGGGCAAG
AAGAGGCACGAGATGCCACCCCACATCTACGCCATCACAGATACTGCCTACCGGAGCATGATGCAGGACC
GGGAAGATCAGTCCATCCTGTGCACGGGGGAGTCTGGAGCAGGGAAGACAGAGAACACCAAGAAAGTCAT
CCAGTACCTGGCACATGTGGCCTCCTCACACAAGAGCAAGAAGGACCAGGGGGAGTTGGAGCGGCAGCTG
CTACAGGCCAACCCTATCCTAGAGGCCTTTGGAAACGCCAAGACGGTGAAGAATGACAACTCCTCTCGAT
TCGGTAAATTCATTCGTATCAACTTTGATGTCAATGGCTACATTGTTGGTGCCAACATTGAGACTTATCT
TCTGGAGAAATCTCGTGCTATCCGCCAAGCCAAAGAGGAGCGGACCTTCCACATCTTCTACTACCTGCTG
TCTGGGGCCGGAGAACACCTGAAGACTGATCTCCTGTTGGAGCCATACAACAAATACCGCTTCCTGTCCA
ACGGGCACGTCACCATCCCTGGGCAGCAGGACAAGGACATGTTCCAGGAGACAATGGAGGCCATGAGAAT
TATGGGTATCCCAGAGGATGAGCAGATGGGCTTGCTGCGGGTCATCTCTGGGGTCCTTCAGCTTGGCAAC
ATTGCCTTCAAGAAGGAGCGGAACACTGACCAGGCGTCCATGCCGGACAACACAGCTGCTCAAAAGGTGT
CCCACCTCCTGGGGATCAATGTGACCGACTTCACCAGAGGCATCCTCACCCCACGCATCAAGGTGGGCAG
AGACTATGTGCAGAAGGCGCAGACTAAAGAGCAGGCTGACTTTGCCATTGAGGCCTTGGCCAAGGCTACC
TATGAGCGGATGTTCCGCTGGCTGGTGCTTCGCATCAACAAAGCTCTGGACAAGACCAAGAGGCAGGGCG
CCTCATTTATCGGGATACTGGACATCGCTGGCTTTGAAATCTTTGATCTGAACTCCTTCGAGCAGCTGTG
CATCAACTACACCAACGAGAAGCTGCAGCAGCTGTTCAACCACACCATGTTCATCCTGGAGCAGGAGGAG
TACCAGCGAGAGGGCATCGAGTGGAACTTCATCGACTTCGGCCTGGACCTGCAGCCCTGCATCGACCTCA
TTGAGAAGCCGGCGGGTCCCCCAGGCATCCTGGCCCTGCTAGATGAGGAGTGCTGGTTTCCTAAGGCCAC
TGACAAGAGCTTCGTGGAGAAGGTGGTGCAGGAGCAGGGCACCCACCCCAAGTTCCAGAAGCCCAAGCAA
CTGAAGGACAAGGCTGATTTCTGCATTATCCACTATGCCGGCAAGGTGGACTATAAAGCTGACGAGTGGC
TGATGAAGAACATGGACCCCTTGAACGACAACATCGCCACGCTGCTTCACCAGTCCTCAGACAAGTTTGT
CTCTGAGCTGTGGAAGGATGTGGATCGGATCATTGGCTTGGACCAAGTGGCTGGAATGTCCGAGACAGCA
CTACCTGGTGCCTTCAAGACCCGGAAGGGCATGTTCCGTACTGTCGGACAGCTGTACAAGGAGCAGCTGG
CCAAGCTCATGGCCACGTTGAGGAATACCAACCCCAACTTCGTGCGCTGCATCATTCCCAACCATGAGAA
GAAGGCCGGCAAACTGGACCCGCACTTGGTGCTGGACCAGCTGCGCTGCAATGGCGTCCTTGAGGGCATC
CGGATCTGCCGCCAGGGCTTTCCCAACAGGGTGGTCTTCCAGGAGTTCCGGCAGAGGTATGAGATCCTCA
CCCCCAACTCCATCCCGAAGGGCTTCATGGATGGCAAGCAAGCGTGTGTGCTCATGATCAAAGCCTTGGA
GCTTGACAGCAACCTGTACCGCATCGGCCAGAGCAAAGTGTTCTTCCGGGCAGGAGTGCTCGCCCACCTG
GAGGAAGAGCGGGACCTGAAGATCACCGATGTCATCATTGGCTTCCAGGCCTGCTGCAGGGGCTACCTGG
CCAGGAAGGCCTTTGCCAAGAGGCAGCAACAGCTGACCGCCATGAAGGTCCTACAGAGGAACTGTGCTGC
GTACCTCAGGCTGCGCAACTGGCAGTGGTGGAGGCTCTTCACCAAGGTCAAGCCCCTGTTGAACTCAATA
AGACATGAGGATGAGCTGTTAGCCAAGGAGGCGGAACTGACAAAGGTTCGAGAGAAACATCTGGCTGCAG
AGAACAGGCTGACAGAGATGGAGACGATGCAGTCTCAGCTCATGGCAGAGAAGCTGCAGCTTCAGGAGCA
GCTGCAGGCGGAGACAGAGCTGTGTGCCGAGGCTGAGGAGCTCCGGGCCCGTCTGACAGCGAAGAAGCAG
GAGCTGGAGGAGATATGCCATGACCTGGAGGCCAGGGTGGAGGAGGAGGAGGAGCGCTGCCAGTACCTGC
AGGCCGAGAAGAAGAAGATGCAGCAGAACATCCAGGAACTTGAGGAGCAGTTGGAGGAGGAGGAGAGCGC
CCGGCAGAAGCTGCAGCTTGAGAAGGTGACCACCGAGGCCAAGCTGAAGAAACTGGAGGAGGACCAGATC
ATCATGGAGGACCAGAACTGCAAACTGGCCAAGGAGAAGAAACTGCTGGAAGACAGAGTAGCTGAGTTCA
CTACCAACCTCATGGAAGAGGAGGAGAAGTCCAAGAGCCTGGCCAAGCTCAAGAACAAGCACGAGGCAAT
GATCACCGACCTGGAAGAGCGCCTCCGTAGGGAGGAGAAGCAGAGGCAGGAGTTGGAGAAGACCCGTCGC
AAGCTGGAGGGAGACTCCACAGACCTCAGTGACCAGATTGCTGAGCTCCAGGCGCAGATAGCAGAGCTCA
AGATGCAGCTGGCCAAGAAGGAGGAGGAGTTGCAGGCTGCCTTGGCCAGAGTGGAAGAAGAAGCTGCTCA
GAAGAATATGGCCCTGAAGAAGATCCGAGAACTGGAAACTCAGATATCTGAGCTCCAGGAGGACCTGGAG
TCGGAGCGAGCCTCCAGGAATAAAGCCGAGAAGCAGAAACGGGATCTGGGAGAGGAGCTGGAGGCGCTGA
AGACAGAGCTGGAGGACACGCTGGACTCCACGGCTGCCCAGCAGGAGCTGAGGTCGAAGCGTGAGCAGGA
GGTGAGCATCCTGAAGAAGACTCTGGAGGACGAGGCCAAGACCCATGAGGCCCAGATCCAGGAGATGAGG
CAGAAGCACTCACAGGCTGTGGAGGAGCTGGCAGATCAGTTGGAGCAGACGAAGCGGGTAAAAGCTACCC
TTGAGAAGGCGAAGCAGACCCTGGAGAATGAGCGGGGAGAGCTGGCCAATGAGGTGAAGGCCCTGCTGCA
AGGCAAGGGCGACTCAGAGCACAAGCGCAAGAAGGTGGAGGCGCAGCTGCAAGAACTGCAGGTCAAGTTC
AGCGAGGGAGAGCGCGTGCGAACCGAACTGGCCGACAAGGTCACCAAGCTGCAGGTTGAACTGGACAGTG
TGACCGGTCTCCTTAGCCAGTCTGACAGCAAGTCCAGCAAGCTTACGAAGGACTTCTCTGCGCTGGAGTC
CCAGCTTCAGGACACACAGGAGTTGCTCCAGGAGGAGAACCGGCAGAAGCTGAGCCTGAGCACCAAGCTC
AAGCAGATGGAGGATGAGAAAAACTCCTTCAGGGAGCAGCTGGAGGAGGAGGAGGAGGCCAAGCGCAACT
TGGAGAAGCAGATCGCCACGCTCCATGCCCAGGTGACCGACATGAAGAAGAAGATGGAGGACGGTGTAGG
GTGCCTGGAGACTGCAGAGGAGGCGAAGCGGAGGCTTCAGAAGGACTTGGAAGGCCTGAGCCAGCGGCTT
GAGGAGAAGGTGGCTGCCTACGATAAGCTGGAGAAGACCAAGACACGGCTGCAGCAGGAGCTGGACGACC
TGCTGGTTGACCTGGACCACCAGCGGCAGAGCGTCTCCAACCTGGAAAAGAAGCAGAAGAAGTTCGACCA
GCTCCTAGCCGAGGAGAAGACCATCTCGGCCAAGTATGCAGAGGAGCGTGACCGAGCTGAGGCTGAGGCC
CGTGAGAAGGAGACAAAGGCGCTATCACTGGCCCGGGCGCTTGAGGAGGCCATGGAGCAGAAGGCAGAGC
TGGAGCGGCTCAACAAGCAGTTCCGCACGGAGATGGAGGACCTCATGAGCTCCAAGGATGACGTGGGCAA
GAGTGTCCACGAGCTGGAGAAGTCCAAGCGGGCCTTGGAGCAGCAGGTGGAGGAGATGAAGACCCAGCTG
GAGGAGCTGGAGGATGAGCTGCAGGCCACGGAGGATGCCAAGCTCCGCCTGGAGGTGAACCTGCAGGCCA
TGAAGGCCCAGTTTGAGCGGGATCTGCAGGGCCGGGATGAACAGAGCGAGGAGAAGAAGAAGCAGCTGGT
CAGACAGGTGCGGGAGATGGAGGCGGAGCTGGAGGATGAGAGGAAGCAGCGCTCCATGGCCATGGCCGCA
CGCAAGAAACTGGAGATGGATCTGAAGGACCTGGAGGCACACATTGACACAGCCAATAAGAACCGGGAAG
AGGCCATCAAACAGCTGCGGAAGCTTCAGGCCCAGATGAAGGACTGCATGCGGGAGCTGGACGACACGCG
CGCCTCCCGGGAGGAGATCCTGGCGCAGGCCAAGGAGAATGAGAAGAAGCTGAAGAGCATGGAGGCCGAG
ATGATTCAGCTGCAGGAGGAACTGGCAGCTGCTGAGCGTGCTAAGCGTCAGGCCCAACAGGAACGGGACG
AGCTGGCTGATGAGATCGCCAACAGCAGTGGCAAAGGGGCCCTAGCATTAGAGGAGAAGCGGCGACTGGA
GGCCCGCATTGCCCTGCTGGAGGAGGAGCTGGAGGAGGAACAGGGCAACACGGAGCTGATCAACGATCGG
CTGAAGAAGGCCAACCTGCAGATCGACCAAATAAACACCGACCTGAACCTGGAACGCAGCCACGCACAGA
AGAATGAGAATGCGCGACAGCAGCTGGAACGCCAGAACAAGGAGCTCAAGGCCAAGCTGCAGGAAATGGA
GAGTGCTGTCAAGTCCAAATACAAGGCCTCCATCGCGGCCTTGGAGGCCAAAATTGCACAGCTGGAGGAA
CAGCTGGACAACGAGACCAAGGAGCGCCAGGCAGCCTCCAAGCAGGTGCGCCGGACGGAGAAGAAGCTGA
AGGACGTGCTGCTGCAGGTGGAGGACGAGCGGAGGAACGCGGAACAGTTCAAGGACCAGGCTGACAAGGC
GTCCACCCGCCTGAAGCAGCTTAAACGGCAGCTAGAGGAGGCTGAAGAGGAGGCCCAGCGGGCCAATGCC
TCACGCCGGAAGCTGCAGCGTGAGCTGGAAGATGCCACAGAGACCGCTGATGCTATGAACCGCGAGGTCA
GCTCCCTGAAGAACAAACTGAGGCGTGGGGACCTGCCATTTGTCGTGACTCGCCGAATTGTTCGGAAAGG
CACTGGCGACTGCTCAGACGAGGAGGTCGACGGTAAAGCAGATGGGGCCGATGCCAAGGCAGCTGAAGGC
GGAAGCGGCGGGAGCGCAGGGGATCCACCGGTCGCCACCATGGTGAGCAAGGGCGAGGAGGTCATCAAAG
AGTTCATGCGCTTCAAGGTGCGCATGGAGGGCTCCATGAACGGCCACGAGTTCGAGATCGAGGGCGAGGG
CGAGGGCCGCCCCTACGAGGGCACCCAGACCGCCAAGCTGAAGGTGACCAAGGGCGGCCCCCTGCCCTTC
GCCTGGGACATCCTGTCCCCCCAGTTCATGTACGGCTCCAAGGCGTACGTGAAGCACCCCGCCGACATCC
CCGATTACAAGAAGCTGTCCTTCCCCGAGGGCTTCAAGTGGGAGCGCGTGATGAACTTCGAGGACGGCGG
TCTGGTGACCGTGACCCAGGACTCCTCCCTGCAGGACGGCACGCTGATCTACAAGGTGAAGATGCGCGGC
ACCAACTTCCCCCCCGACGGCCCCGTAATGCAGAAGAAGACCATGGGCTGGGAGGCCTCCACCGAGCGCC
TGTACCCCCGCGACGGCGTGCTGAAGGGCGAGATCCACCAGGCCCTGAAGCTGAAGGACGGCGGCCACTA
CCTGGTGGAGTTCAAGACCATCTACATGGCCAAGAAGCCCGTGCAACTGCCCGGCTACTACTACGTGGAC
ACCAAGCTGGACATCACCTCCCACAACGAGGACTACACCATCGTGGAACAGTACGAGCGCTCCGAGGGCC
GCCACCACCTGTTCCTGGGGCATGGCACCGGCAGCACCGGCAGCGGCAGCTCCGGCACCGCCTCCTCCGA
GGACAACAACATGGCCGTCATCAAAGAGTTCATGCGCTTCAAGGTGCGCATGGAGGGCTCCATGAACGGC
CACGAGTTCGAGATCGAGGGCGAGGGCGAGGGCCGCCCCTACGAGGGCACCCAGACCGCCAAGCTGAAGG
TGACCAAGGGCGGCCCCCTGCCCTTCGCCTGGGACATCCTGTCCCCCCAGTTCATGTACGGCTCCAAGGC
GTACGTGAAGCACCCCGCCGACATCCCCGATTACAAGAAGCTGTCCTTCCCCGAGGGCTTCAAGTGGGAG
CGCGTGATGAACTTCGAGGACGGCGGTCTGGTGACCGTGACCCAGGACTCCTCCCTGCAGGACGGCACGC
TGATCTACAAGGTGAAGATGCGCGGCACCAACTTCCCCCCCGACGGCCCCGTAATGCAGAAGAAGACCAT
GGGCTGGGAGGCCTCCACCGAGCGCCTGTACCCCCGCGACGGCGTGCTGAAGGGCGAGATCCACCAGGCC
CTGAAGCTGAAGGACGGCGGCCACTACCTGGTGGAGTTCAAGACCATCTACATGGCCAAGAAGCCCGTGC
AACTGCCCGGCTACTACTACGTGGACACCAAGCTGGACATCACCTCCCACAACGAGGACTACACCATCGT
GGAACAGTACGAGCGCTCCGAGGGCCGCCACCACCTGTTCCTGTACGGCATGGACGAGCTGTACAAGTAA
GCGGCCGCGACTCTAGATCATAATCAGCCATA
