>Addgene plasmid #58117 | tdTomato-MyosinIIA-N-14 | addgene partial sequence | sequence record 152470 | CMV-F 5'-CGCAAATGGGCGGTAGGCGTG-3'
TGGTTTAGTGACCGTCAGATCCGCTAGCGCTACCGGACTCAGATCTCGAGGCCACCATGGCTCAGCAGGC
TGCAGACAAGTACCTCTATGTGGATAAAAACTTCATCAATAACCCGCTGGCCCAAGCTGACTGGGCTGCC
AAGAAGTTGGTATGGGTGCCTTCCAGCAAGAATGGCTTTGAACCAGCCAGCCTCAAGGAGGAGGTGGGAG
AAGAGGCCATTGTAGAGCTGGTAGAGAATGGGAAGAAGGTGAAGGTGAACAAGGACGACATCCAGAAGAT
GAACCCACCCAAGTTCTCCAAGGTGGAGGACATGGCAGAGCTCACGTGCCTCAACGAAGCTTCGGTGCTG
CACAACCTCAAGGAGCGATACTACTCAGGGCTTATCTACACCTATTCAGGCCTGTTCTGTGTGGTCATCA
ACCCTTATAAGAACCTGCCCATCTACTCAGAGGAGATCGTGGAGATGTACAAGGGCAAGAAGAGGCACGA
GATGCCACCCCACATCTACGCCATCACAGATACTGCCTACCGGAGCATGATGCAGGACCGGGAAGATCAG
TCCATCCTGTGCACGGGGGAGTCTGGAGCAGGGAAGACAGAGAACACCAAGAAAGTCATCCAGTACCTGG
CACATGTGGCCTCCTCACACAAGAGCAAGAAGGACCAGGGGGAGTTGGAGCGGCAGCTGCTACAGGCCAA
CCCTATCCTAGAGGCCTTTGGAAACGCCAAGACGGTGAAGAATGACAACTCCTCTCGATTCGGTAAATTC
ATTCGTATCAACTTTGATGTCAATGGCTACATTGTTGGTGCCAACATT
