>Addgene plasmid #58117 | tdTomato-MyosinIIA-N-14 | addgene partial sequence | sequence record 154558 | SV40pA-R 5'-GAAATTTGTGATGCTATTGC-3'
ATAACAAGTTAACAACAACAATTGCATTCATTTTATGTTTCAGGTTCAGGGGGAGGTGTGGGAGGTTTTT
TAAAGCAAGTAAAACCTCTACAAATGTGGTATGGCTGATTATGATCTAGAGTCGCGGCCGCTTACTTGTA
CAGCTCGTCCATGCCGTACAGGAACAGGTGGTGGCGGCCCTCGGAGCGCTCGTACTGTTCCACGATGGTG
TAGTCCTCGTTGTGGGAGGTGATGTCCAGCTTGGTGTCCACGTAGTAGTAGCCGGGCAGTTGCACGGGCT
TCTTGGCCATGTAGATGGTCTTGAACTCCACCAGGTAGTGGCCGCCGTCCTTCAGCTTCAGGGCCTGGTG
GATCTCGCCCTTCAGCACGCCGTCGCGGGGGTACAGGCGCTCGGTGGAGGCCTCCCAGCCCATGGTCTTC
TTCTGCATTACGGGGCCGTCGGGGGGGAAGTTGGTGCCGCGCATCTTCACCTTGTAGATCAGCGTGCCGT
CCTGCAGGGAGGAGTCCTGGGTCACGGTCACCAGACCGCCGTCCTCGAAGTTCATCACGCGCTCCCACTT
GAAGCCCTCGGGGAAGGACAGCTTCTTGTAATCGGGGATGTCGGCGGGGTGCTTCACGTACGCCTTGGAG
CCGTACATGAACTGGGGGGACAGGATGTCCCAGGCGAAGGGCAGGGGGCCGCCCTTGGTCACCTTCAGCT
TGGCGGTCTGGGTGCCCTCGTAGGGGCGGCCCTCGCCCTCGCCCTCGATCTCGAACTCGTGGCCGTTCAT
GGAGCCCTCCATGCGCACCTTGAAGCGCATGAACTCTT
